>Addgene plasmid #176446 | pVRC8400-SARS-CoV-2-RBD-L452R-T478K-AVI | addgene full sequence | sequence record 347375 | Addgene NGS Result
AGGCCCTTTCGTCTCGCGCGTTTCGGTGATGACGGTGAAAACCTCTGACACATGCAGCTCCCGGAGACGG
TCACAGCTTGTCTGTAAGCGGATGCCGGGAGCAGACAAGCCCGTCAGGGCGCGTCAGCGGGTGTTGGCGG
GTGTCGGGGCTGGCTTAACTATGCGGCATCAGAGCAGATTGTACTGAGAGTGCACCATATGCGGTGTGAA
ATACCGCACAGATGCGTAAGGAGAAAATACCGCATCAGATTGGCTATTGGCCATTGCATACGTTGTATCC
ATATCATAATATGTACATTTATATTGGCTCATGTCCAACATTACCGCCATGTTGACATTGATTATTGACT
AGTTATTAATAGTAATCAATTACGGGGTCATTAGTTCATAGCCCATATATGGAGTTCCGCGTTACATAAC
TTACGGTAAATGGCCCGCCTGGCTGACCGCCCAACGACCCCCGCCCATTGACGTCAATAATGACGTATGT
TCCCATAGTAACGCCAATAGGGACTTTCCATTGACGTCAATGGGTGGAGTATTTACGGTAAACTGCCCAC
TTGGCAGTACATCAAGTGTATCATATGCCAAGTACGCCCCCTATTGACGTCAATGACGGTAAATGGCCCG
CCTGGCATTATGCCCAGTACATGACCTTATGGGACTTTCCTACTTGGCAGTACATCTACGTATTAGTCAT
CGCTATTACCATGGTGATGCGGTTTTGGCAGTACATCAATGGGCGTGGATAGCGGTTTGACTCACGGGGA
TTTCCAAGTCTCCACCCCATTGACGTCAATGGGAGTTTGTTTTGGCACCAAAATCAACGGGACTTTCCAA
AATGTCGTAACAACTCCGCCCCATTGACGCAAATGGGCGGTAGGCGTGTACGGTGGGAGGTCTATATAAG
CAGAGCTCGTTTAGTGAACCGTCAGATCGCCTGGAGACGCCATCCACGCTGTTTTGACCTCCATAGAAGA
CACCGGGACCGATCCAGCCTCCATCGGCTCGCATCTCTCCTTCACGCGCCCGCCGCCCTACCTGAGGCCG
CCATCCACGCCGGTTGAGTCGCGTTCTGCCGCCTCCCGCCTGTGGTGCCTCCTGAACTGCGTCCGCCGTC
TAGGTAAGTTTAAAGCTCAGGTCGAGACCGGGCCTTTGTCCGGCGCTCCCTTGGAGCCTACCTAGACTCA
GCCGGCTCTCCACGCTTTGCCTGACCCTGCTTGCTCAACTCTAGTTAACGGTGGAGGGCAGTGTAGTCTG
AGCAGTACTCGTTGCTGCCGCGCGCGCCACCAGACATAATAGCTGACAGACTAACAGACTGTTCCTTTCC
ATGGGTCTTTTCTGCAGTCACCGTCGTCGACACGTGTGATCAGATATCGCGGCCGCTCTAGACCACCATG
GGATGGTCATGTATCATCCTTTTTCTAGTAGCAACTGCAACCGGTGTACATTCCGCACCAGAGCTGCTGG
GAGGACCTAGCGTGTTCCTGTTTCCCCCTAAGCCTAAGGACACCCTGATGATCAGCCGGACCCCAGAGGT
GACATGCGTGGTGGTGGACGTGTCCCACGAGGACCCCGAGGTGAAGTTCAACTGGTACGTGGATGGCGTG
GAGGTGCACAATGCCAAGACCAAGCCAAGGGAGGAGCAGTACAACTCTACCTATCGCGTGGTGAGCGTGC
TGACAGTGCTGCACCAGGACTGGCTGAACGGCAAGGAGTACAAGTGTAAGGTGTCTAATAAGGCCCTGCC
TGCCCCAATCGAGAAGACCATCAGCAAGGCAAAGGGACAGCCAAGGGAGCCTCAGGTGTATACCCTGCCA
CCCAGCCGCGACGAGCTGACAAAGAACCAGGTGTCCCTGTACTGCCTGGTGAAGGGCTTCTATCCTTCCG
ATATCGCCGTGGAGTGGGAGTCTAATGGCCAGCCAGAGAACAATTACAAGACCACACCTCCAGTGCTGGA
CTCCGATGGCTCTTTCTTTCTGTATTCCAAGCTGACCGTGGATAAGAGCCGGTGGCAGCAGGGCAACGTG
TTTAGCTGTTCCGTGATGCACGAGGCCCTGCACAATCACTACACACAGAAGTCTCTGAGCCTGTCCCCCG
GCAAGGGAGGAGGAGGCAGCGGCGGAGGAGGCTCCGGAGGCGGCGGCTCTGGCGGCGGCGGCAGCGCCCC
TGAACTGCTGGGAGGACCAAGCGTGTTCCTGTTTCCACCTAAGCCCAAAGATACCCTGATGATCTCCAGG
ACCCCTGAAGTCACCTGCGTGGTCGTGGACGTGTCTCATGAGGACCCCGAAGTCAAGTTCAACTGGTACG
TGGACGGAGTCGAAGTCCATAACGCCAAGACCAAGCCTAGAGAAGAGCAGTACAACTCCACCTATAGAGT
GGTGTCTGTGCTGACAGTGCTGCATCAGGATTGGCTGAATGGCAAGGAATATAAGTGTAAGGTGAGCAAT
AAGGCCCTGCCCGCCCCTATCGAGAAGACCATCTCTAAAGCCAAAGGACAGCCAAGGGAGCCACAGGTGT
ATACACTGCCACCCAGCCGGGACGAGCTGACCAAGAACCAGGTGAGCCTGACATGTCTGGTCAAGGGCTT
CTACCCCAGTGACATTGCTGTGGAGTGGGAGTCCAATGGCCAGCCTGAGAACAATTATAAAACTACCCCA
CCAGTGCTGGACAGCGATGGCTCCTTCTTTCTGACCAGCAAGCTGACAGTGGATAAGTCCCGCTGGCAGC
AGGGAAACGTGTTTTCTTGTAGCGTGATGCATGAGGCCCTGCATAACCACTACACCCAGAAGTCCCTGTC
TCTGAGCCCAGGCAAGGGAGGCAGCGGAGGCGGAGGCAGCGGAGGCCTGGAGGTGCTGTTTCAGGGCCCT
CCAAACATTACCAACCTCTGCCCCTTCGGCGAGGTGTTTAACGCCACAAGATTTGCCTCCGTTTACGCCT
GGAATAGAAAGAGAATCAGCAATTGTGTGGCCGACTACTCCGTGCTGTATAACAGCGCCTCTTTCAGCAC
CTTCAAGTGCTACGGCGTTTCCCCAACAAAGCTGAATGACCTGTGCTTCACCAACGTGTACGCCGACTCC
TTCGTAATTAGAGGCGATGAGGTGCGGCAGATCGCACCAGGCCAGACCGGTAAGATCGCTGACTACAACT
ATAAGCTGCCTGATGATTTTACAGGCTGCGTGATCGCCTGGAACTCTAACAACCTGGATAGCAAGGTGGG
CGGCAACTACAACTACCGGTACCGGCTGTTTCGCAAGTCTAACCTGAAACCTTTCGAGAGAGACATCTCC
ACAGAGATCTACCAGGCCGGTTCTAAGCCTTGTAACGGGGTGGAAGGCTTCAACTGTTACTTCCCTCTGC
AAAGCTACGGCTTCCAGCCTACCAATGGAGTCGGCTACCAGCCATACCGGGTGGTCGTGCTGTCCTTCGA
GTTACTCCACGCCCCCGCCACCGTCTGCGGTGGAGGAGGCCTGGTGCCACAGCAGAGCGGAGGCCTGAAC
GACATCTTCGAGGCCCAGAAGATCGAGTGGCACGAGGGCTGATGAGGATCCAGATCTGCTGTGCCTTCTA
GTTGCCAGCCATCTGTTGTTTGCCCCTCCCCCGTGCCTTCCTTGACCCTGGAAGGTGCCACTCCCACTGT
CCTTTCCTAATAAAATGAGGAAATTGCATCGCATTGTCTGAGTAGGTGTCATTCTATTCTGGGGGGTGGG
GTGGGGCAGGACAGCAAGGGGGAGGATTGGGAAGACAATAGCAGGCATGCTGGGGATGCGGTGGGCTCTA
TGGGTACCCAGGTGCTGAAGAATTGACCCGGTTCCTCCTGGGCCAGAAAGAAGCAGGCACATCCCCTTCT
CTGTGACACACCCTGTCCACGCCCCTGGTTCTTAGTTCCAGCCCCACTCATAGGACACTCATAGCTCAGG
AGGGCTCCGCCTTCAATCCCACCCGCTAAAGTACTTGGAGCGGTCTCTCCCTCCCTCATCAGCCCACCAA
ACCAAACCTAGCCTCCAAGAGTGGGAAGAAATTAAAGCAAGATAGGCTATTAAGTGCAGAGGGAGAGAAA
ATGCCTCCAACATGTGAGGAAGTAATGAGAGAAATCATAGAATTTTAAGGCCATGATTTAAGGCCATCAT
GGCCTTAATCTTCCGCTTCCTCGCTCACTGACTCGCTGCGCTCGGTCGTTCGGCTGCGGCGAGCGGTATC
AGCTCACTCAAAGGCGGTAATACGGTTATCCACAGAATCAGGGGATAACGCAGGAAAGAACATGTGAGCA
AAAGGCCAGCAAAAGGCCAGGAACCGTAAAAAGGCCGCGTTGCTGGCGTTTTTCCATAGGCTCCGCCCCC
CTGACGAGCATCACAAAAATCGACGCTCAAGTCAGAGGTGGCGAAACCCGACAGGACTATAAAGATACCA
GGCGTTTCCCCCTGGAAGCTCCCTCGTGCGCTCTCCTGTTCCGACCCTGCCGCTTACCGGATACCTGTCC
GCCTTTCTCCCTTCGGGAAGCGTGGCGCTTTCTCATAGCTCACGCTGTAGGTATCTCAGTTCGGTGTAGG
TCGTTCGCTCCAAGCTGGGCTGTGTGCACGAACCCCCCGTTCAGCCCGACCGCTGCGCCTTATCCGGTAA
CTATCGTCTTGAGTCCAACCCGGTAAGACACGACTTATCGCCACTGGCAGCAGCCACTGGTAACAGGATT
AGCAGAGCGAGGTATGTAGGCGGTGCTACAGAGTTCTTGAAGTGGTGGCCTAACTACGGCTACACTAGAA
GAACAGTATTTGGTATCTGCGCTCTGCTGAAGCCAGTTACCTTCGGAAAAAGAGTTGGTAGCTCTTGATC
CGGCAAACAAACCACCGCTGGTAGCGGTGGTTTTTTTGTTTGCAAGCAGCAGATTACGCGCAGAAAAAAA
GGATCTCAAGAAGATCCTTTGATCTTTTCTACGGGGTCTGACGCTCAGTGGAACGAAAACTCACGTTAAG
GGATTTTGGTCATGAGATTATCAAAAAGGATCTTCACCTAGATCCTTTTAAATTAAAAATGAAGTTTTAA
ATCAATCTAAAGTATATATGAGTAAACTTGGTCTGACAGTTACCAATGCTTAATCAGTGAGGCACCTATC
TCAGCGATCTGTCTATTTCGTTCATCCATAGTTGCCTGACTCGGGGGGGGGGGGCGCTGAGGTCTGCCTC
GTGAAGAAGGTGTTGCTGACTCATACCAGGCCTGAATCGCCCCATCATCCAGCCAGAAAGTGAGGGAGCC
ACGGTTGATGAGAGCTTTGTTGTAGGTGGACCAGTTGGTGATTTTGAACTTTTGCTTTGCCACGGAACGG
TCTGCGTTGTCGGGAAGATGCGTGATCTGATCCTTCAACTCAGCAAAAGTTCGATTTATTCAACAAAGCC
GCCGTCCCGTCAAGTCAGCGTAATGCTCTGCCAGTGTTACAACCAATTAACCAATTCTGATTAGAAAAAC
TCATCGAGCATCAAATGAAACTGCAATTTATTCATATCAGGATTATCAATACCATATTTTTGAAAAAGCC
GTTTCTGTAATGAAGGAGAAAACTCACCGAGGCAGTTCCATAGGATGGCAAGATCCTGGTATCGGTCTGC
GATTCCGACTCGTCCAACATCAATACAACCTATTAATTTCCCCTCGTCAAAAATAAGGTTATCAAGTGAG
AAATCACCATGAGTGACGACTGAATCCGGTGAGAATGGCAAAAGCTTATGCATTTCTTTCCAGACTTGTT
CAACAGGCCAGCCATTACGCTCGTCATCAAAATCACTCGCATCAACCAAACCGTTATTCATTCGTGATTG
CGCCTGAGCGAGACGAAATACGCGATCGCTGTTAAAAGGACAATTACAAACAGGAATCGAATGCAACCGG
CGCAGGAACACTGCCAGCGCATCAACAATATTTTCACCTGAATCAGGATATTCTTCTAATACCTGGAATG
CTGTTTTCCCGGGGATCGCAGTGGTGAGTAACCATGCATCATCAGGAGTACGGATAAAATGCTTGATGGT
CGGAAGAGGCATAAATTCCGTCAGCCAGTTTAGTCTGACCATCTCATCTGTAACATCATTGGCAACGCTA
CCTTTGCCATGTTTCAGAAACAACTCTGGCGCATCGGGCTTCCCATACAATCGATAGATTGTCGCACCTG
ATTGCCCGACATTATCGCGAGCCCATTTATACCCATATAAATCAGCATCCATGTTGGAATTTAATCGCGG
CCTCGAGCAAGACGTTTCCCGTTGAATATGGCTCATAACACCCCTTGTATTACTGTTTATGTAAGCAGAC
AGTTTTATTGTTCATGATGATATATTTTTATCTTGTGCAATGTAACATCAGAGATTTTGAGACACAACGT
GGCTTTCCCCCCCCCCCCATTATTGAAGCATTTATCAGGGTTATTGTCTCATGAGCGGATACATATTTGA
ATGTATTTAGAAAAATAAACAAATAGGGGTTCCGCGCACATTTCCCCGAAAAGTGCCACCTGACGTCTAA
GAAACCATTATTATCATGACATTAACCTATAAAAATAGGCGTATCACG
Features (pLannotate 1.2.2; 15 found; start..end, strand, type, name):
     13..48      +  CDS            rop (fragment): Rop protein, which maintains plasmids at low copy number; rop
    150..248     +  misc_feature   bom (fragment): basis of mobility region from pBR322
    334..713     +  enhancer       CMV enhancer: human cytomegalovirus immediate early enhancer
    714..917     +  promoter       CMV promoter: human cytomegalovirus (CMV) immediate early promoter
   1006..1233    +  LTR            5' LTR (truncated) (fragment): truncated 5' long terminal repeat (LTR) from human T-cell leukemia virus (HTLV) type 1
   1237..1347    +  intron         CMV intron (fragment): modified intron A from human cytomegalovirus
   1398..1466    +  CDS            Ighv1-61 (fragment): HVM05_MOUSE - Also known as Igh-VJ558. Experimental evidence at protein level: Swiss-Prot protein existence level 1. From Mus musculus (Mouse).
   1800..2816    +  CDS            IGHG1: IGHG1_HUMAN - Experimental evidence at protein level: Swiss-Prot protein existence level 1. Constant region of immunoglobulin heavy chains. Immunoglobulins, also known as antibodies, are membrane-bound or secreted glycoproteins produced by B lymphocytes. In the recognition phase of humoral immunity, the membrane-bound immunoglobulins serve as receptors which, upon binding of a specific antigen, trigger the clonal expansion and differentiation of B lymphocytes into immunoglobulins- secreting plasma cells. Secreted immunoglobulins mediate the effector phase of humoral immunity, which results in
   2871..3497    +  CDS            S (fragment): SPIKE_SARS2 - Experimental evidence at protein level: Swiss-Prot protein existence level 1. [Spike glycoprotein]: May down-regulate host tetherin (BST2) by lysosomal degradation, thereby counteracting its antiviral activity. From Severe acute respiratory syndrome coronavirus 2 (2019-nCoV) (SARS-CoV-2).
   3559..3783    +  polyA_signal   bGH poly(A) signal: bovine growth hormone polyadenylation signal
   4321..4909    -  rep_origin     ori: high-copy-number ColE1/pMB1/pBR322/pUC origin of replication
   5081..5152    -  CDS            bla(M) (fragment): β-lactamase lacking the signal sequence; bla(M); allows cytosolic expression of β-lactamase
   5164..5310    -  CDS            TRA2_ECOLX (fragment): Protein predicted: Swiss-Prot protein existence level 4. Required for transposition of transposon Tn903. From Escherichia coli.
   5451..6266    -  CDS            KanR: aminoglycoside phosphotransferase; aph(3')-Ia; confers resistance to kanamycin in bacteria or G418 (Geneticin®) in eukaryotes
   6389..6476    -  promoter       AmpR promoter (fragment): bla
