[The description below was written by a language model from this plasmid's Addgene catalogue record and pLannotate feature annotations shown in this document.]
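Description:
pVRC8400-SARS-CoV-2-RBD-L452R-T478K-AVI is a 6,558-nt mammalian expression plasmid built on the pVRC8400 backbone for production of a secreted, tagged SARS-CoV-2 receptor-binding domain probe. It is propagated in E. coli through a high-copy ColE1/pUC-type origin and selected with kanamycin via an aph(3')-Ia KanR gene. The short rop, bom, β-lactamase and Tn903 transposase fragments found in the annotation appear to be backbone remnants rather than functional elements.

The expression cassette is driven by the human CMV immediate-early enhancer and promoter. These are followed by a truncated HTLV-1 5' LTR segment and a partial CMV intron A, a leader arrangement that generally boosts transcript processing and translation, and the cassette ends with the bovine growth hormone polyadenylation signal. The open reading frame begins with a short match to a mouse immunoglobulin heavy-chain variable gene, which most likely represents a secretion signal peptide. It continues with human IgG1 constant-region sequence corresponding to the single-chain Fc (scFc) described in the catalogue, and then a fragment of the spike gene covering the RBD with the L452R and T478K substitutions. According to the record, an HRV3C protease site lies between the scFc and the RBD and an AVI tag sits at the RBD C terminus, although neither was picked up as a separate feature in the table.

This layout allows the fusion protein to be captured through its Fc portion and the RBD to be released by HRV3C cleavage, with the AVI tag enabling site-specific enzymatic biotinylation. The associated publication describes such constructs as molecular probes of spike and its subdomains for SARS-CoV-2 variants.
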