Addgene plasmid #176446: pVRC8400-SARS-CoV-2-RBD-L452R-T478K-AVI
Purpose: Expresses SARS-CoV-2 RBD domain containing L452R-T478K mutations with single chain Fc, HRV3C protease cleavage site, and AVI tag
Depositing lab: Peter Kwong. Depositing organization: National Institute of Allergy and Infectious Diseases (NIAID). Publication: Molecular probes of spike ectodomain and its subdomains for SARS-CoV-2 variants, Alpha through Omicron. Teng IT, Nazzari AF, Choe M, Liu T, Oliveira de Souza M, Petrova Y, Tsybovsky Y, Wang S, Zhang B, Artamonov M, Madan B, Huang A, Lopez Acevedo SN, Pan X, Ruckwardt TJ, DeKosky BJ, Mascola JR, Misasi J, Sullivan NJ, Zhou T, Kwong PD. PLoS One. 2022 May 24;17(5):e0268767. doi: 10.1371/journal.pone.0268767. eCollection 2022. PubMed 35609088.
Backbone
  Vector backbone: pVRC8400
  Vector type: Mammalian Expression
Growth in bacteria
  Bacterial resistance: Kanamycin, 50 μg/mL
  Growth temperature: 37°C
  Growth strain: DH5alpha
  Copy number: Unknown
Gene/Insert
  Gene/Insert name: SARS-CoV-2-RBD-L452R-T478K
  Mutation: L452R, T478K
  Entrez Gene: S (a.k.a. GU280_gp02, spike glycoprotein)
  Tag / fusion protein: scFc (N terminal on insert); HRV3C (N terminal on insert); AVI (C terminal on insert)
Terms and licenses: Academic/Nonprofit Terms; Industry Terms: Not Available to Industry
How to cite: pVRC8400-SARS-CoV-2-RBD-L452R-T478K-AVI was a gift from Peter Kwong (Addgene plasmid # 176446 ; http://n2t.net/addgene:176446 ; RRID:Addgene_176446)
